>Addgene plasmid #183251 | pcDNA3.1(-) Hu 4-1BB(CD137)-Fc | addgene full sequence | sequence record 369710 | Addgene NGS Result
TAGTTTGCAGGATCCTTGTAGTAACTGCCCAGCTGGTACATTCTGTGATAATAACAGGAATCAGATTTGC
AGTCCCTGTCCTCCAAATAGTTTCTCCAGCGCAGGTGGACAAAGGACCTGTGACATATGCAGGCAGTGTA
AAGGTGTTTTCAGGACCAGGAAGGAGTGTTCCTCCACCAGCAATGCAGAGTGTGACTGCACTCCAGGGTT
TCACTGCCTGGGGGCAGGATGCAGCATGTGTGAACAGGATTGTAAACAAGGTCAAGAACTGACAAAAAAA
GGTTGTAAAGACTGTTGCTTTGGGACATTTAACGATCAGAAACGTGGCATCTGTCGACCCTGGACAAACT
GTTCTTTGGATGGAAAGTCTGTGCTTGTGAATGGGACGAAGGAGAGGGACGTGGTCTGTGGACCATCTCC
AGCCGACCTCTCTCCGGGAGCATCCTCTGTGACCCCGCCTGCCCCTGCGAGAGAGCCAGGACACTCTCCG
CAGGACAAAACTCACACATGCCCACCGTGCCCAGCACCTGAACTCCTGGGGGGACCGTCAGTCTTCCTCT
TCCCCCCAAAACCCAAGGACACCCTCATGATCTCCCGGACCCCTGAGGTCACATGCGTGGTGGTGGACGT
GAGCCACGAAGACCCTGAGGTCAAGTTCAACTGGTACGTGGACGGCGTGGAGGTGCATAATGCCAAGACA
AAGCCGCGGGAGGAGCAGTACAACAGCACGTACCGTGTGGTCAGCGTCCTCACCGTCCTGCACCAGGACT
GGCTGAATGGCAAGGAGTACAAGTGCAAGGTCTCCAACAAAGCCCTCCCAGCCCCCATCGAGAAAACCAT
CTCCAAAGCCAAAGGGCAGCCCCGAGAACCACAGGTGTACACCCTGCCCCCATCCCGGGAGGAGATGACC
AAGAACCAGGTCAGCCTGACCTGCCTGGTCAAAGGCTTCTATCCCAGCGACATCGCCGTGGAGTGGGAGA
GCAATGGGCAGCCGGAGAACAACTACAAGACCACGCCTCCCGTGCTGGACTCCGACGGCTCCTTCTTCCT
CTACAGCAAGCTCACCGTGGACAAGAGCAGGTGGCAGCAGGGGAACGTCTTCTCATGCTCCGTGATGCAC
GAGGCTCTGCACAACCACTACACGCAGAAGAGCCTCTCCCTGTCTCCGGGTAAATAAGCTTAAGTTTAAA
CCGCTGATCAGCCTCGACTGTGCCTTCTAGTTGCCAGCCATCTGTTGTTTGCCCCTCCCCCGTGCCTTCC
TTGACCCTGGAAGGTGCCACTCCCACTGTCCTTTCCTAATAAAATGAGGAAATTGCATCGCATTGTCTGA
GTAGGTGTCATTCTATTCTGGGGGGTGGGGTGGGGCAGGACAGCAAGGGGGAGGATTGGGAAGACAATAG
CAGGCATGCTGGGGATGCGGTGGGCTCTATGGCTTCTGAGGCGGAAAGAACCAGCTGGGGCTCTAGGGGG
TATCCCC
[124 nt withheld, positions 1478-1601]
C
[91 nt withheld, positions 1603-1693]
A
[49 nt withheld, positions 1695-1743]
CCTTTGACGTTGGAGTCCACGTTCTTT
[37 nt withheld, positions 1771-1807]
ACCCTATCTCGGTCTATTCTTTTGATTTATAAGGGATTTTGCCGATTTCGGCCTATTGGTTAAAAAATGA
GCTGATTTAACAAAAATTTAACGCGAATTAATTCTGTGGAATGTGTGTCAGTTAGGGTGTGGAAAGTCCC
CAGGCTCCCCAGCAGGCAGAAGTATGCAAAGCATGCATCTCAATTAGTCAGCAACCAGGTGTGGAAAGTC
CCCAGGCTCCCCAGCAGGCAGAAGTATGCAAAGCATGCATCTCAATTAGTCAGCAACCATAGTCCCGCCC
CTAACTCCGCCCATCCCGCCCCTAACTCCGCCCAGTTCCGCCCATTCTCCGCCCCATGGCTGACTAATTT
TTTTTATTTATGCAGAGGCCGAGGCCGCCTCTGCCTCTGAGCTATTCCAGAAGTAGTGAGGAGGCTTTTT
TGGAGGCCTAGGCTTTTGCAAAAAGCTCCCGGGAGCTTGTATATCCATTTTCGGATCTGATCAAGAGACA
GGATGAGGATCGTTTCGCATGATTGAACAAGATGGATTGCACGCAGGTTCTCCGGCCGCTTGGGTGGAGA
GGCTATTCGGCTATGACTGGGCACAACAGACAATCGGCTGCTCTGATGCCGCCGTGTTCCGGCTGTCAGC
GCAGGGGCGCCCGGTTCTTTTTGTCAAGACCGACCTGTCCGGTGCCCTGAATGAACTGCAGGACGAGGCA
GCGCGGCTATCGTGGCTGGCCACGACGGGCGTTCCTTGCGCAGCTGTGCTCGACGTTGTCACTGAAGCGG
GAAGGGACTGGCTGCTATTGGGCGAAGTGCCGGGGCAGGATCTCCTGTCATCTCACCTTGCTCCTGCCGA
GAAAGTATCCATCATGGCTGATGCAATGCGGCGGCTGCATACGCTTGATCCGGCTACCTGCCCATTCGAC
CACCAAGCGAAACATCGCATCGAGCGAGCACGTACTCGGATGGAAGCCGGTCTTGTCGATCAGGATGATC
TGGACGAAGAGCATCAGGGGCTCGCGCCAGCCGAACTGTTCGCCAGGCTCAAGGCGCGCATGCCCGACGG
CGAGGATCTCGTCGTGACCCATGGCGATGCCTGCTTGCCGAATATCATGGTGGAAAATGGCCGCTTTTCT
GGATTCATCGACTGTGGCCGGCTGGGTGTGGCGGACCGCTATCAGGACATAGCGTTGGCTACCCGTGATA
TTGCTGAAGAGCTTGGCGGCGAATGGGCTGACCGCTTCCTCGTGCTTTACGGTATCGCCGCTCCCGATTC
GCAGCGCATCGCCTTCTATCGCCTTCTTGACGAGTTCTTCTGAGCGGGACTCTGGGGTTCGAAATGACCG
ACCAAGCGACGCCCAACCTGCCATCACGAGATTTCGATTCCACCGCCGCCTTCTATGAAAGGTTGGGCTT
CGGAATCGTTTTCCGGGACGCCGGCTGGATGATCCTCCAGCGCGGGGATCTCATGCTGGAGTTCTTCGCC
CACCCCAACTTGTTTATTGCAGCTTATAATGGTTACAAATAAAGCAATAGCATCACAAATTTCACAAATA
AAGCATTTTTTTCACTGCATTCTAGTTGTGGTTTGTCCAAACTCATCAATGTATCTTATCATGTCTGTAT
ACCGTCGACCTCTAGCTAGAGCTTGGCGTAATCATGGTCATAGCTGTTTCCTGTGTGAAATTGTTATCCG
CTCACAATTCCACACAACATACGAGCCGGAAGCATAAAGTGTAAAGCCTGGGGTGCCTAATGAGTGAGCT
AACTCACATTAATTGCGTTGCGCTCACTGCCCGCTTTCCAGTCGGGAAACCTGTCGTGCCAGCTGCATTA
ATGAATCGGCCAACGCGCGGGGAGAGGCGGTTTGCGTATTGGGCGCTCTTCCGCTTCCTCGCTCACTGAC
TCGCTGCGCTCGGTCGTTCGGCTGCGGCGAGCGGTATCAGCTCACTCAAAGGCGGTAATACGGTTATCCA
CAGAATCAGGGGATAACGCAGGAAAGAACATGTGAGCAAAAGGCCAGCAAAAGGCCAGGAACCGTAAAAA
GGCCGCGTTGCTGGCGTTTTTCCATAGGCTCCGCCCCCCTGACGAGCATCACAAAAATCGACGCTCAAGT
CAGAGGTGGCGAAACCCGACAGGACTATAAAGATACCAGGCGTTTCCCCCTGGAAGCTCCCTCGTGCGCT
CTCCTGTTCCGACCCTGCCGCTTACCGGATACCTGTCCGCCTTTCTCCCTTCGGGAAGCGTGGCGCTTTC
TCATAGCTCACGCTGTAGGTATCTCAGTTCGGTGTAGGTCGTTCGCTCCAAGCTGGGCTGTGTGCACGAA
CCCCCCGTTCAGCCCGACCGCTGCGCCTTATCCGGTAACTATCGTCTTGAGTCCAACCCGGTAAGACACG
ACTTATCGCCACTGGCAGCAGCCACTGGTAACAGGATTAGCAGAGCGAGGTATGTAGGCGGTGCTACAGA
GTTCTTGAAGTGGTGGCCTAACTACGGCTACACTAGAAGAACAGTATTTGGTATCTGCGCTCTGCTGAAG
CCAGTTACCTTCGGAAAAAGAGTTGGTAGCTCTTGATCCGGCAAACAAACCACCGCTGGTAGCGGTGGTT
TTTTTGTTTGCAAGCAGCAGATTACGCGCAGAAAAAAAGGATCTCAAGAAGATCCTTTGATCTTTTCTAC
GGGGTCTGACGCTCAGTGGAACGAAAACTCACGTTAAGGGATTTTGGTCATGAGATTATCAAAAAGGATC
TTCACCTAGATCCTTTTAAATTAAAAATGAAGTTTTAAATCAATCTAAAGTATATATGAGTAAACTTGGT
CTGACAGTTACCAATGCTTAATCAGTGAGGCACCTATCTCAGCGATCTGTCTATTTCGTTCATCCATAGT
TGCCTGACTCCCCGTCGTGTAGATAACTACGATACGGGAGGGCTTACCATCTGGCCCCAGTGCTGCAATG
ATACCGCGAGACCCACGCTCACCGGCTCCAGATTTATCAGCAATAAACCAGCCAGCCGGAAGGGCCGAGC
GCAGAAGTGGTCCTGCAACTTTATCCGCCTCCATCCAGTCTATTAATTGTTGCCGGGAAGCTAGAGTAAG
TAGTTCGCCAGTTAATAGTTTGCGCAACGTTGTTGCCATTGCTACAGGCATCGTGGTGTCACGCTCGTCG
TTTGGTATGGCTTCATTCAGCTCCGGTTCCCAACGATCAAGGCGAGTTACATGATCCCCCATGTTGTGCA
AAAAAGCGGTTAGCTCCTTCGGTCCTCCGATCGTTGTCAGAAGTAAGTTGGCCGCAGTGTTATCACTCAT
GGTTATGGCAGCACTGCATAATTCTCTTACTGTCATGCCATCCGTAAGATGCTTTTCTGTGACTGGTGAG
TACTCAACCAAGTCATTCTGAGAATAGTGTATGCGGCGACCGAGTTGCTCTTGCCCGGCGTCAATACGGG
ATAATACCGCGCCACATAGCAGAACTTTAAAAGTGCTCATCATTGGAAAACGTTCTTCGGGGCGAAAACT
CTCAAGGATCTTACCGCTGTTGAGATCCAGTTCGATGTAACCCACTCGTGCACCCAACTGATCTTCAGCA
TCTTTTACTTTCACCAGCGTTTCTGGGTGAGCAAAAACAGGAAGGCAAAATGCCGCAAAAAAGGGAATAA
GGGCGACACGGAAATGTTGAATACTCATACTCTTCCTTTTTCAATATTATTGAAGCATTTATCAGGGTTA
TTGTCTCATGAGCGGATACATATTTGAATGTATTTAGAAAAATAAACAAATAGGGGTTCCGCGCACATTT
CCCCGAAAAGTGCCACCTGACGTCGACGGATCGGGAGATCTCCCGATCCCCTATGGTGCACTCTCAGTAC
AATCTGCTCTGATGCCGCATAGTTAAGCCAGTATCTGCTCCCTGCTTGTGTGTTGGAGGTCGCTGAGTAG
TGCGCGAGCAAAATTTAAGCTACAACAAGGCAAGGCTTGACCGACAATTGCATGAAGAATCTGCTTAGGG
TTAGGCGTTTTGCGCTGCTTCGCGATGTACGGGCCAGATATACGCGTTGACATTGATTATTGACTAGTTA
TTAATAGTAATCAATTACGGGGTCATTAGTTCATAGCCCATATATGGAGTTCCGCGTTACATAACTTACG
GTAAATGGCCCGCCTGGCTGACCGCCCAACGACCCCCGCCCATTGACGTCAATAATGACGTATGTTCCCA
TAGTAACGCCAATAGGGACTTTCCATTGACGTCAATGGGTGGAGTATTTACGGTAAACTGCCCACTTGGC
AGTACATCAAGTGTATCATATGCCAAGTACGCCCCCTATTGACGTCAATGACGGTAAATGGCCCGCCTGG
CATTATGCCCAGTACATGACCTTATGGGACTTTCCTACTTGGCAGTACATCTACGTATTAGTCATCGCTA
TTACCATGGTGATGCGGTTTTGGCAGTACATCAATGGGCGTGGATAGCGGTTTGACTCACGGGGATTTCC
AAGTCTCCACCCCATTGACGTCAATGGGAGTTTGTTTTGGCACCAAAATCAACGGGACTTTCCAAAATGT
CGTAACAACTCCGCCCCATTGACGCAAATGGGCGGTAGGCGTGTACGGTGGGAGGTCTATATAAGCAGAG
CTCTCTGGCTAACTAGAGAACCCACTGCTTACTGGCTTATCGAAATTAATACGACTCACTATAGGGAGAC
CCAAGCTGGCTAGCGTTTAAACGGGCCCTCTAGACTCGAGCGGCCGCCACTGTGCTGGATATCTGCAGAA
TTCCACCATGCGAAGGATGCAACTTCTTCTGCTCATCGCACTTTCCTTGGCGCTGGTGACAAA
Features (pLannotate 1.2.2; 21 found; start..end, strand, type, name):
    494..1174    +  CDS            IGHG1 (fragment): IGHG1_HUMAN - Experimental evidence at protein level: Swiss-Prot protein existence level 1. Constant region of immunoglobulin heavy chains. Immunoglobulins, also known as antibodies, are membrane-bound or secreted glycoproteins produced by B lymphocytes. In the recognition phase of humoral immunity, the membrane-bound immunoglobulins serve as receptors which, upon binding of a specific antigen, trigger the clonal expansion and differentiation of B lymphocytes into immunoglobulins- secreting plasma cells. Secreted immunoglobulins mediate the effector phase of humoral immunity, which results in
   1208..1432    +  polyA_signal   bGH poly(A) signal: bovine growth hormone polyadenylation signal
   1436..1457    +  promoter       SV40 promoter (fragment): SV40 enhancer and early promoter
   1478..1906    +  rep_origin     f1 ori (sequence partly withheld): f1 bacteriophage origin of replication; arrow indicates direction of (+) strand synthesis
   1920..2249    +  promoter       SV40 promoter: SV40 enhancer and early promoter
   2316..3107    +  CDS            neo: KKA2_KLEPN - Also known as kan, nptII. Experimental evidence at protein level: Swiss-Prot protein existence level 1. Resistance to kanamycin, neomycin, paromomycin, ribostamycin, butirosin and gentamicin B. From Klebsiella pneumoniae.
   3131..3289    +  CDS            ble (fragment): BLE_KLEPN - Experimental evidence at protein level: Swiss-Prot protein existence level 1. Binding protein with a strong affinity to the bleomycin family of antibiotics. Binds to CL990; an antimitotic-antibiotic compound. From Klebsiella pneumoniae.
   3284..3405    +  polyA_signal   SV40 poly(A) signal: SV40 polyadenylation signal
   3478..3494    -  protein_bind   lac operator: The lac repressor binds to the lac operator to inhibit transcription in E. coli. This inhibition can be relieved by adding lactose or isopropyl-β-D-thiogalactopyranoside (IPTG). lac repressor encoded by lacI
   3502..3532    -  promoter       lac promoter: promoter for the E. coli lac operon
   3547..3568    -  protein_bind   CAP binding site: CAP binding activates transcription in the presence of cAMP. E. coli catabolite activator protein
   3581..3673    -  CDS            lacI (fragment): lac repressor; lacI; The lac repressor binds to the lac operator to inhibit transcription in E. coli. This inhibition can be relieved by adding lactose or isopropyl-β-D-thiogalactopyranoside (IPTG).
   3856..4444    -  rep_origin     ori: high-copy-number ColE1/pMB1/pBR322/pUC origin of replication
   4615..5475    -  CDS            AmpR: β-lactamase; bla; confers resistance to ampicillin, carbenicillin, and related antibiotics
   5476..5580    -  promoter       AmpR promoter: bla
   5639..5691    -  misc_feature   bom (fragment): basis of mobility region from pBR322
   5846..6225    +  enhancer       CMV enhancer: human cytomegalovirus immediate early enhancer
   6226..6429    +  promoter       CMV promoter: human cytomegalovirus (CMV) immediate early promoter
   6425..6458    +  LTR            5' LTR (truncated) (fragment): truncated 5' long terminal repeat (LTR) from HIV-1
   6474..6492    +  promoter       T7 promoter: promoter for bacteriophage T7 RNA polymerase
   6602..493     +  CDS            TNFRSF9 (fragment) (across the origin): TNR9_HUMAN - Also known as CD137, ILA. Experimental evidence at protein level: Swiss-Prot protein existence level 1. Receptor for TNFSF9/4-1BBL. Possibly active during T cell activation. From Homo sapiens (Human).
