[The description below was written by a language model from this plasmid's Addgene catalogue record and pLannotate feature annotations shown in this document.]
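Description:
pcDNA3.1(-) Hu 4-1BB(CD137)-Fc is a 6,630 nt mammalian expression plasmid built on the pcDNA3.1 backbone for producing a soluble fusion of human 4-1BB (CD137, TNFRSF9) to the Fc region of human IgG1. The open reading frame consists of a fragment of TNFRSF9, annotated as spanning the numbering origin of the circular sequence, followed directly by a fragment of the IGHG1 heavy-chain constant region. The record describes the product as soluble, which is consistent with only part of the receptor being present, though the exact residues included are not stated. Transcription is driven by the human cytomegalovirus immediate-early enhancer and promoter and terminated by the bovine growth hormone polyadenylation signal. A T7 promoter sits between the CMV promoter and the insert. The short "HIV-1 5' LTR" and bleomycin-resistance fragments in the automated annotation are probably incidental similarity matches rather than functional elements.

In bacteria, the plasmid is maintained through a high-copy ColE1/pUC-type origin and ampicillin resistance (β-lactamase under its own promoter). An f1 origin and remnants of the lac regulatory region are also present. For stable selection in mammalian cells, an SV40 early promoter drives the neomycin phosphotransferase gene, ending in an SV40 poly(A) signal, which allows G418 selection. The insert was introduced by restriction cloning, but the 5′ site is recorded as unknown.

According to the depositor, the expressed protein binds 4-1BB ligand (4-1BBL) in ELISA and flow cytometry. It is therefore useful as a staining reagent for monitoring cell-surface 4-1BBL expression.
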