Addgene plasmid #183251: pcDNA3.1(-) Hu 4-1BB(CD137)-Fc
Purpose: Soluble expression of human 4-1BB (CD137)-Fc. Human IgG1 Fc.
Depositing lab: Alexander McLellan. Depositing organization: University of Otago.
Backbone
  Vector backbone: pcDNA3.1
  Vector type: Mammalian Expression
  Selectable markers: Neomycin (select with G418)
Growth in bacteria
  Bacterial resistance: Ampicillin, 100 μg/mL
  Growth temperature: 37°C
  Growth strain: DH5alpha
  Copy number: High Copy
Gene/Insert
  Gene/Insert name: 41BB Fc
  Species: H. sapiens (human)
  Cloning method: Restriction Enzyme; 5′ cloning site unknown (unknown if destroyed)
Terms and licenses: Academic/Nonprofit Terms; Industry Terms: Not Available to Industry
Depositor comments: Binds 4-1BBL by ELISA and flow. Useful flow cytometry reagent to monitor cell surface expression of 4-1BBL.
How to cite: pcDNA3.1(-) Hu 4-1BB(CD137)-Fc was a gift from Alexander McLellan (Addgene plasmid # 183251 ; http://n2t.net/addgene:183251 ; RRID:Addgene_183251)
